Addgene plasmid #102855: VPR-ps-dSpCas9
Purpose: A single-chain light-controllable dSpCas9 with pdDronpa1.2 domains
Depositing lab: Michael Lin. Depositing organization: Stanford University. Publication: A Single-Chain Photoswitchable CRISPR-Cas9 Architecture for Light-Inducible Gene Editing and Transcription. Zhou XX, Zou X, Chung HK, Gao Y, Liu Y, Qi LS, Lin MZ. ACS Chem Biol. 2017 Sep 29. doi: 10.1021/acschembio.7b00603. PubMed 28938067.
Backbone
  Vector backbone: pPB
  Backbone manufacturer: System Biosciences
  Total vector size (bp): 15460
  Vector type: Mammalian Expression, CRISPR, Synthetic Biology
  Selectable markers: Puromycin
Growth in bacteria
  Bacterial resistance: Ampicillin, 100 μg/mL
  Growth temperature: 37°C
  Growth strain: NEB Stable
  Copy number: High Copy
Gene/Insert
  Gene/Insert name: dSpCas9, pdDronpa1.2
  Species: Synthetic; S. pyogenes
  Insert size (bp): 7639
  Promoter: PGK
  Tag / fusion protein: NLS (C terminal on insert); VP64-p64-Rta transcription activator (N terminal on insert)
  Cloning method: Gibson Cloning
  Sequencing primers: 5′ CGGAGGCCCGGCATTCTG; 3′ CGCGTATACTAGATTAACCCTAGAAAG
Terms and licenses: Academic/Nonprofit Terms; Industry Terms: Not Available to Industry
How to cite: VPR-ps-dSpCas9 was a gift from Michael Lin (Addgene plasmid # 102855 ; http://n2t.net/addgene:102855 ; RRID:Addgene_102855)
