[The description below was written by a language model from this plasmid's Addgene catalogue record and pLannotate feature annotations shown in this document.]
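Description:
VPR-ps-dSpCas9 is a mammalian expression plasmid built on the pPB backbone, a name associated with piggyBac transposon vectors, although no transposon terminal repeats appear in the feature table. It encodes a single-chain, light-controllable version of catalytically dead Streptococcus pyogenes Cas9 fused to a transcriptional activator. In bacteria it is maintained through a high-copy ColE1/pUC origin with ampicillin resistance (AmpR). It also retains pBluescript-type remnants, including an f1 origin, lac promoter/operator, a lacZα fragment and flanking T3 and T7 promoters. Mammalian cells are selected with puromycin: PuroR is driven by a chicken β-actin promoter with a chimeric β-actin/β-globin intron and is followed by a WPRE, which enhances transcript expression.

The payload is expressed from the mouse PGK promoter as one long open reading frame. At the N terminus sits the tripartite VPR activator, annotated as a VP16-derived repeat fragment, a RELA/p65 activation segment and the Epstein-Barr virus Rta activation domain. This is followed by dCas9 interrupted by two copies of a Dronpa-family photoswitchable fluorescent protein domain. The annotation tool labels these domains PDM1-4, while the catalogue identifies them as pdDronpa1.2. One copy is inserted after an N-terminal portion of dCas9 and the other near the C terminus, and the protein ends in a nucleoplasmin NLS. In this architecture, light-dependent association and dissociation of the two photodissociable domains is intended to gate dCas9 activity, allowing optical control of guide-RNA-directed transcriptional activation. No guide RNA cassette is annotated, so one would presumably be supplied separately.

The catalogue lists a total size of 15,460 bp, whereas the annotated sequence record is 13,743 nt. The record does not explain this discrepancy.
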