Features (pLannotate 1.2.2; 26 found; start..end, strand, type, name):
      1..276     +  promoter       chicken β-actin promoter: No description available
    277..1293    +  intron         chimeric intron: chimera between introns from chicken β-actin and rabbit β-globin
   1360..1959    +  CDS            PuroR: puromycin N-acetyltransferase; pac from Streptomyces alboniger; confers resistance to puromycin
   1979..1997    +  misc_feature   MCS (fragment): pBluescript multiple cloning site
   1997..2585    +  misc_feature   WPRE: woodchuck hepatitis virus posttranscriptional regulatory element
   2606..3105    +  promoter       PGK promoter: mouse phosphoglycerate kinase 1 promoter
   3147..3169    +  CDS            VP48 (fragment): 3 tandem repeats of the minimal activation domain of herpes simplex virus VP16 (Cheng et al., 2013)
   3321..4115    +  CDS            RELA (fragment): TF65_HUMAN - Also known as NFKB3. Experimental evidence at protein level: Swiss-Prot protein existence level 1. NF-kappa-B is a pleiotropic transcription factor present in almost all cell types and is the endpoint of a series of signal transduction events that are initiated by a vast array of stimuli related to many biological processes such as inflammation, immunity, differentiation, cell growth, tumorigenesis and apoptosis. NF-kappa-B is a homo- or heterodimeric complex formed by the Rel-like domain- containing proteins RELA/p65, RELB, NFKB1/p105, NFKB1/p50, REL and NFKB2/p52. The heterodime
   4134..4703    +  CDS            Rta AD: transcriptional activation domain from the human herpesvirus 4 (Epstein-Barr virus) replication and transcription activator Rta/BRLF1 (Hardwick et al., 1992; Chavez et al., 2015)
   4719..5492    +  CDS            dCas9(N) (fragment): N-terminal portion of catalytically inactive Streptococcus pyogenes dCas9 carrying the D10A mutation (Zetsche et al., 2015)
   5496..6164    +  CDS            PDM1-4: PDM1-4 is a fluorescent protein published in 2010, derived from Echinophyllia sp. SC22. It is reported to be a tetramer.
   6171..9133    +  CDS            Cas9 (fragment): Cas9 (Csn1) endonuclease from the Streptococcus pyogenes Type II CRISPR/Cas system generates RNA-guided double strand breaks in DNA
   9135..9803    +  CDS            PDM1-4: PDM1-4 is a fluorescent protein published in 2010, derived from Echinophyllia sp. SC22. It is reported to be a tetramer.
   9801..10169   +  CDS            Cas9(C) (fragment): C-terminal portion of Streptococcus pyogenes Cas9 (Zetsche et al., 2015)
  10170..10201   +  CDS            nucleoplasmin NLS (fragment): bipartite nuclear localization signal from nucleoplasmin
  10538..10556   -  promoter       T3 promoter: promoter for bacteriophage T3 RNA polymerase
  10599..10621   -  protein_bind   lac operator (fragment): The lac repressor binds to the lac operator to inhibit transcription in E. coli. This inhibition can be relieved by adding lactose or isopropyl-β-D-thiogalactopyranoside (IPTG). lac repressor encoded by lacI
  10625..10655   -  promoter       lac promoter: promoter for the E. coli lac operon
  10670..10691   -  protein_bind   CAP binding site: CAP binding activates transcription in the presence of cAMP. E. coli catabolite activator protein
  10704..10796   -  CDS            lacI (fragment): lac repressor; lacI; The lac repressor binds to the lac operator to inhibit transcription in E. coli. This inhibition can be relieved by adding lactose or isopropyl-β-D-thiogalactopyranoside (IPTG).
  10979..11567   -  rep_origin     ori: high-copy-number ColE1/pMB1/pBR322/pUC origin of replication
  11738..12598   -  CDS            AmpR: β-lactamase; bla; confers resistance to ampicillin, carbenicillin, and related antibiotics
  12599..12703   -  promoter       AmpR promoter: bla
  12756..13184   -  rep_origin     f1 ori (sequence partly withheld): f1 bacteriophage origin of replication; arrow indicates direction of (+) strand synthesis
  13189..13344   -  CDS            lacZα (fragment): LacZα fragment of β-galactosidase; lacZ fragment
  13352..13370   +  promoter       T7 promoter: promoter for bacteriophage T7 RNA polymerase
>Addgene plasmid #102855 | VPR-ps-dSpCas9 | addgene full sequence | sequence record 199006 | Addgene NGS Result
TCGAGGTGAGCCCCACGTTCTGCTTCACTCTCCCCATCTCCCCCCCCTCCCCACCCCCAATTTTGTATTT
ATTTATTTTTTAATTATTTTGTGCAGCGATGGGGGCGGGGGGGGGGGGGGCGCGCGCCAGGCGGGGCGGG
GCGGGGCGGGGGGCGGGGCGCSGCGAGGCGGAGAGGTGCGGCGGCAGCCAATCAGAGCGGCGCGCTCCGA
AAGTTTCCTTTTATGGCGAGGCGGCGGCGGCGGCGGCCCTATAAAAAGCGAAGCGCGCGGCGGGCGGGAG
TCGCTGCGCGCTGCCTTCGCCCCGTGCCCCGCTCCGCCGCCGCCTCGCGCCGCCCGCCCCGGCTCTGACT
GACCGCGTTACTCCCACAGGTGAGCGGGCGGGACGGCCCTTCTCCTCCGGGCTGTAATTAGCGCTTGGTT
TAATGACGGCTTGTTTCTTTTCTGTGGCTGCGTGAAAGCCTTGAGGGGCTCCGGGAGGGCCCTTTGTGCG
GGGGGAGCGGCTCGGGGGGTGCGTGCGTGTGTGTGTGCGTGGGGAGCGCCGCGTGCGGCTCCGCGCTGCC
CGGCGGCTGTGAGCGCTGCGGGCGCGGCGCGGGGCTTTGTGCGCTCCGCAGTGTGCGCGAGGGGAGCGCG
GCCGGGGGCGGTGCCCCGCGGTGCGGGGGGGGCTGCGAGGGGAACAAAGGCTGCGTGCGGGGTGTGTGCG
TGGGGGGGTGAGCAGGGGGTGTGGGCGCGTCGGTCGGGCTGCAACCCCCCCTGCACCCCCCTCCCCGAGT
TGCTGAGCACGGCCCGGCTTCGGGTGCGGGGCTCCGTACGGGGCGTGGCGCGGGGCTCGCCGTGCCGGGC
GGGGGGTGGCGGCAGGTGGGGGTGCCGGGMSGGGCGGGGCCGCCTCGGGCCGGGGAGGGCTCGGGGGAGG
GGCGCGGCGGCCCCCGGAGCGCCGGCGGCTGTCGAGGCGCGGCGAGCCGCAGCCATTGCCTTTTATGGTA
ATCGTGCGAGAGGGCGCAGGGACTTCCTTTGTCCCAAATCTGTGCGGAGCCGAAATCTGGGAGGCGCCGC
CGCACCCCCTCTAGCGGGCGCGGGGCGAAGCGGTGCGGCGCCGGCAGGAAGGAAATGGGCGGGGAGGGCC
TTCGTGCGTCGCCGCGCCGCCGTCCCCTTCTCCCTCTCCAGCCTCGGGGCTGTCCGCGGGGGGACGGCTG
CCTTCGGGGGGGACGGGGCAGGGCGGGGTTCGGCTTCTGGCGTGTGACCGGCGGCTCTAGAGCCTCTGCT
AACCATGTTCATGCCTTCTTCTTTTTCCTACAGCTCCTGGGCAACGTGCTGGTTATTGTGCTGTCTCATC
ATTTTGGCAAAGAATTCGCCACCATGACCATGACCGAGTACAAGCCCACGGTGCGCCTCGCCACCCGCGA
CGACGTCCCCAGGGCCGTACGCACCCTCGCCGCCGCGTTCGCCGACTACCCCGCCACGCGCCACACCGTC
GATCCGGACCGCCACATCGAGCGGGTCACCGAGCTGCAAGAACTCTTCCTCACGCGCGTCGGGCTCGACA
TCGGCAAGGTGTGGGTCGCGGACGACGGCGCCGCGGTGGCGGTCTGGACCACGCCGGAGAGCGTCGAAGC
GGGGGCGGTGTTCGCCGAGATCGGCCCGCGCATGGCCGAGTTGAGCGGTTCCCGGCTGGCCGCGCAGCAA
CAGATGGAAGGCCTCCTGGCGCCGCACCGGCCCAAGGAGCCCGCGTGGTTCCTGGCCACCGTCGGCGTCT
CGCCCGACCACCAGGGCAAGGGTCTGGGCAGCGCCGTCGTGCTCCCCGGAGTGGAGGCGGCCGAGCGCGC
CGGGGTGCCCGCCTTCCTGGAGACCTCCGCGCCCCGCAACCTCCCCTTCTACGAGCGGCTCGGCTTCACC
GTCACCGCCGACGTCGAGGTGCCCGAAGGACCGCGCACCTGGTGCATGACCCGCAAGCCCGGTGCCTGAG
TTTAAACCATGCAAGCTTGATATCAAGCTTATCGATAATCAACCTCTGGATTACAAAATTTGTGAAAGAT
TGACTGGTATTCTTAACTATGTTGCTCCTTTTACGCTATGTGGATACGCTGCTTTAATGCCTTTGTATCA
TGCTATTGCTTCCCGTATGGCTTTCATTTTCTCCTCCTTGTATAAATCCTGGTTGCTGTCTCTTTATGAG
GAGTTGTGGCCCGTTGTCAGGCAACGTGGCGTGGTGTGCACTGTGTTTGCTGACGCAACCCCCACTGGTT
GGGGCATTGCCACCACCTGTCAGCTCCTTTCCGGGACTTTCGCTTTCCCCCTCCCTATTGCCACGGCGGA
ACTCATCGCCGCCTGCCTTGCCCGCTGCTGGACAGGGGCTCGGCTGTTGGGCACTGACAATTCCGTGGTG
TTGTCGGGGAAATCATCGTCCTTTCCTTGGCTGCTCGCCTGTGTTGCCACCTGGATTCTGCGCGGGACGT
CCTTCTGCTACGTCCCTTCGGCCCTCAATCCAGCGGACCTTCCTTCCCGCGGCCTGCTGCCGGCTCTGCG
GCCTCTTCCGCGTCTTCGCCTTCGCCCTCAGACGAGTCGGATCTCCCTTTGGGCCGCCTCCCCGCATCCT
GCAGGTAATTCTACCGGGTAGGGGAGGCGCTTTTCCCAAGGCAGTCTGGAGCATGCGCTTTAGCAGCCCC
GCTGGGCACTTGGCGCTACACAAGTGGCCTCTGGCCTCGCACACATTCCACATCCACCGGTAGGCGCCAA
CCGGCTCCGTTCTTTGGTGGCCCCTTCGCGCCACCTTCTACTCCTCCCCTAGTCAGGAAGTTCCCCCCCG
CCCCGCAGCTCGCGTCGTGCAGGACGTGACAAATGGAAGTAGCACGTCTCACTAGGCTCGTGCAGATGGA
CAGCACCGCTGAGCAATGGAAGCGGGTAGGCCTTTGGGGCAGCGGCCAATAGCAGCTTTGCTCCTTCGCT
TTCTGGGCTCAGAGGCTGGGAAGGGGTGGGTCCGGGGGCGGGCTCAGGGGCGGGCTCAGGGGCGGGGCGG
GCGCCCGAAGGTCCTCCGGAGGCCCGGCATTCTGCACGCTTCAAAAGCGCACGTCTGCCGCGCTGTTCTC
CTCTTCCTCATCTCCGGGCCTTTCGACCTGCAGCCCAAGCTTGTCGACGCCACCATGGATGCTTTAGACG
ATTTTGACTTAGATATGCTTGGTTCAGACGCGTTAGACGACTTCGACCTAGACATGTTAGGCTCAGATGC
ATTGGACGACTTCGATTTAGATATGTTGGGCTCCGATGCCCTAGATGACTTTGATCTAGATATGCTAGGT
AGTCCCAAAAAGAAGAGGAAAGTGCCCGGGCAGTATCTGCCCGACACAGATGATAGACACCGAATCGAAG
AGAAACGCAAGCGAACGTATGAAACCTTCAAATCGATCATGAAGAAATCGCCCTTCTCGGGTCCGACCGA
TCCCAGGCCCCCACCGAGAAGGATTGCGGTCCCGTCCCGCTCGTCGGCCAGCGTGCCGAAGCCTGCGCCG
CAGCCCTACCCCTTCACGTCGAGCCTGAGCACAATCAATTATGACGAGTTCCCGACGATGGTGTTCCCCT
CGGGACAAATCTCACAAGCCTCGGCGCTCGCACCAGCGCCTCCCCAAGTCCTTCCGCAAGCGCCTGCCCC
AGCGCCTGCACCGGCAATGGTGTCCGCCCTCGCACAGGCCCCTGCGCCCGTCCCCGTGCTCGCGCCTGGA
CCGCCCCAGGCGGTCGCTCCACCGGCTCCGAAGCCGACGCAGGCCGGAGAGGGAACACTCTCCGAAGCAC
TTCTTCAACTCCAGTTTGATGACGAGGATCTTGGAGCACTCCTTGGAAACTCGACAGACCCTGCGGTGTT
TACCGACCTCGCGTCAGTAGATAACTCCGAATTTCAGCAGCTTTTGAACCAGGGTATCCCGGTCGCGCCA
CATACAACGGAGCCCATGTTGATGGAATACCCCGAAGCAATCACGAGACTTGTGACGGGAGCGCAGCGGC
CTCCCGATCCCGCACCCGCACCTTTGGGGGCACCTGGCCTCCCTAACGGACTTTTGAGCGGCGACGAGGA
TTTCTCCTCCATCGCCGATATGGATTTCTCAGCCTTGCTGTCACAGATTTCCAGCGGCTCTGGCAGCGGC
AGCCGGGATTCCAGGGAAGGGATGTTTTTGCCGAAGCCTGAGGCCGGCTCCGCTATTAGTGACGTGTTTG
AGGGCCGCGAGGTGTGCCAGCCAAAACGAATCCGGCCATTTCATCCTCCAGGAAGTCCATGGGCCAACCG
CCCACTCCCCGCCAGCCTCGCACCAACACCAACCGGTCCAGTACATGAGCCAGTCGGGTCACTGACCCCG
GCACCAGTCCCTCAGCCACTGGACCCAGCGCCCGCAGTGACTCCCGAGGCCAGTCACCTGTTGGAGGACC
CCGATGAAGAGACGAGCCAGGCTGTCAAAGCCCTTCGGGAGATGGCCGATACTGTGATTCCCCAGAAGGA
AGAGGCTGCAATCTGTGGCCAAATGGACCTTTCCCATCCGCCCCCAAGGGGCCATCTGGATGAGCTGACA
ACCACACTTGAGTCCATGACCGAGGATCTGAACCTGGACTCACCCCTGACCCCGGAATTGAACGAGATTC
TGGATACCTTCCTGAACGACGAGTGCCTCTTGCATGCCATGCATATCAGCACAGGACTGTCCATCTTCGA
CACATCTCTGTTTCATATGTCAAGCATGGACAAGAAGTACAGCATCGGCCTGGCCATCGGCACCAACTCT
GTGGGCTGGGCCGTGATCACCGACGAGTACAAGGTGCCCAGCAAGAAATTCAAGGTGCTGGGCAACACCG
ACCGGCACAGCATCAAGAAGAACCTGATCGGCGCCCTGCTGTTCGACAGCGGAGAAACAGCCGAGGCCAC
CCGGCTGAAGAGAACCGCCAGAAGAAGATACACCAGACGGAAGAACCGGATCTGCTATCTGCAAGAGATC
TTCAGCAACGAGATGGCCAAGGTGGACGACAGCTTCTTCCACAGACTGGAAGAGTCCTTCCTGGTGGAAG
AGGATAAGAAGCACGAGCGGCACCCCATCTTCGGCAACATCGTGGACGAGGTGGCCTACCACGAGAAGTA
CCCCACCATCTACCACCTGAGAAAGAAACTGGTGGACAGCACCGACAAGGCCGACCTGCGGCTGATCTAT
CTGGCCCTGGCCCACATGATCAAGTTCCGGGGCCACTTCCTGATCGAGGGCGACCTGAACCCCGACAACA
GCGACGTGGACAAGCTGTTCATCCAGCTGGTGCAGACCTACAACCAGCTGTTCGAGGAAAACCCCATCAA
CGCCAGCGGCGTGGACGCCAAGGCCATCCTGTCTGCCAGACTGAGCAAGAGCAGACGGCTGGAAAATCTG
ATCGCCCAGCTGCCCGGCGAGAAGAAGAATGGCCTGTTCGGCAACCTGATTGCCCTGAGCCTGGGCCTGA
CCCCCAACTTCAAGAGCAACTTCGACCTGGCCACTAGTGTGATCAAGCCCGACATGAAAATCAAGCTGAG
GATGGAGGGTGCCGTGAACGGTCACCCGTTTGCGATCGAGGGCGTGGGACTGGGCAAGCCGTTCGAGGGA
AAGCAAAGCATCGACCTCAAGGTGAAGGAGGGCGGACCGCTGCCCTTCGCCTACGACATTCTGACCACTG
CCTTCTGCTACGGTAATCGCGTCTTCGCAAAGTATCCCGAAAACATCGTGGATTACTTTAAGCAGAGCTT
CCCGGAGGGTTACTCCTGGGAGCGATCCATGAACTACGAGGACGGAGGGATCTGCAACGCGACGAACGAT
ATAACCTTGGACGGCGACTGCTACATTTACGAAATTCGGTTCCGCGGCACCAATTTCCCAGCGAATGGCC
CTGTAATGCAAAAACGCACGGTAAAGTGGGAGCCCAGCACCGAGAACCTGTACGTCCGCGACGGAGTCCT
GAAGGGAGACGTGATCATGGCGCTTTCATTGGAAGGTGGCGGGCACTACAGATGCGATTTCAAGACGACC
TATAAGGCGAAAAAGGTGGTCCAACTGCCGGACTACCATTTCGTCGACCACCACATCGAGATCAAGAGCC
ACGACAAAGACTATAGCAACGTGAATCTCCACGAGCATGCCGAGGCCCACAGCGAGCTGCCCAGGCAGGC
CAAGACTAGTGAGGATGCCAAACTGCAGCTGAGCAAGGACACCTACGACGACGACCTGGACAACCTGCTG
GCCCAGATCGGCGACCAGTACGCCGACCTGTTTCTGGCCGCCAAGAACCTGTCCGACGCCATCCTGCTGA
GCGACATCCTGAGAGTGAACACCGAGATCACCAAGGCCCCCCTGAGCGCCTCTATGATCAAGAGATACGA
CGAGCACCACCAGGACCTGACCCTGCTGAAAGCTCTCGTGCGGCAGCAGCTGCCTGAGAAGTACAAAGAG
ATTTTCTTCGACCAGAGCAAGAACGGCTACGCCGGCTACATCGATGGCGGAGCCAGCCAGGAAGAGTTCT
ACAAGTTCATCAAGCCCATCCTGGAAAAGATGGACGGCACCGAGGAACTGCTCGTGAAGCTGAACAGAGA
GGACCTGCTGCGGAAGCAGCGGACCTTCGACAACGGCAGCATCCCCCACCAGATCCACCTGGGAGAGCTG
CACGCCATTCTGCGGCGGCAGGAAGATTTTTACCCATTCCTGAAGGACAACCGGGAAAAGATCGAGAAGA
TCCTGACCTTCCGCATCCCCTACTACGTGGGCCCTCTGGCCAGGGGAAACAGCAGATTCGCCTGGATGAC
CAGAAAGAGCGAGGAAACCATCACCCCCTGGAACTTCGAGGAAGTGGTGGACAAGGGCGCCAGCGCCCAG
AGCTTCATCGAGCGGATGACCAACTTCGATAAGAACCTGCCCAACGAGAAGGTGCTGCCCAAGCACAGCC
TGCTGTACGAGTACTTCACCGTGTACAACGAGCTGACCAAAGTGAAATACGTGACCGAGGGAATGAGAAA
GCCCGCCTTCCTGAGCGGCGAGCAGAAAAAAGCCATCGTGGACCTGCTGTTCAAGACCAACCGGAAAGTG
ACCGTGAAGCAGCTGAAAGAGGACTACTTCAAGAAAATCGAGTGCTTCGACTCCGTGGAAATCTCCGGCG
TGGAAGATCGGTTCAACGCCTCCCTGGGCACATACCACGATCTGCTGAAAATTATCAAGGACAAGGACTT
CCTGGACAATGAGGAAAACGAGGACATTCTGGAAGATATCGTGCTGACCCTGACACTGTTTGAGGACAGA
GAGATGATCGAGGAACGGCTGAAAACCTATGCCCACCTGTTCGACGACAAAGTGATGAAGCAGCTGAAGC
GGCGGAGATACACCGGCTGGGGCAGGCTGAGCCGGAAGCTGATCAACGGCATCCGGGACAAGCAGTCCGG
CAAGACAATCCTGGATTTCCTGAAGTCCGACGGCTTCGCCAACAGAAACTTCATGCAGCTGATCCACGAC
GACAGCCTGACCTTTAAAGAGGACATCCAGAAAGCCCAGGTGTCCGGCCAGGGCGATAGCCTGCACGAGC
ACATTGCCAATCTGGCCGGCAGCCCCGCCATTAAGAAGGGCATCCTGCAGACAGTGAAGGTGGTGGACGA
GCTCGTGAAAGTGATGGGCCGGCACAAGCCCGAGAACATCGTGATCGAAATGGCCAGAGAGAACCAGACC
ACCCAGAAGGGACAGAAGAACAGCCGCGAGAGAATGAAGCGGATCGAAGAGGGCATCAAAGAGCTGGGCA
GCCAGATCCTGAAAGAACACCCCGTGGAAAACACCCAGCTGCAGAACGAGAAGCTGTACCTGTACTACCT
GCAGAATGGGCGGGATATGTACGTGGACCAGGAACTGGACATCAACCGGCTGTCCGACTACGATGTGGAC
GCTATCGTGCCTCAGAGCTTTCTGAAGGACGACTCCATCGATAACAAAGTGCTGACTCGGAGCGACAAGA
ACCGGGGCAAGAGCGACAACGTGCCCTCCGAAGAGGTCGTGAAGAAGATGAAGAACTACTGGCGCCAGCT
GCTGAATGCCAAGCTGATTACCCAGAGGAAGTTCGACAATCTGACCAAGGCCGAGAGAGGCGGCCTGAGC
GAACTGGATAAGGCCGGCTTCATCAAGAGACAGCTGGTGGAAACCCGGCAGATCACAAAGCACGTGGCAC
AGATCCTGGACTCCCGGATGAACACTAAGTACGACGAGAACGACAAACTGATCCGGGAAGTGAAAGTGAT
CACCCTGAAGTCCAAGCTGGTGTCCGATTTCCGGAAGGATTTCCAGTTTTACAAAGTGCGCGAGATCAAC
AACTACCACCACGCCCACGACGCCTACCTGAACGCCGTCGTGGGAACCGCCCTGATCAAAAAGTACCCTA
AGCTGGAAAGCGAGTTCGTGTACGGCGACTACAAGGTGTACGACGTGCGGAAGATGATCGCCAAGAGCGA
GCAGGAAATCGGCAAGGCTACCGCCAAGTACTTCTTCTACAGCAACATCATGAACTTTTTCAAGACCGAG
ATTACCCTGGCCAACGGCGAGATCCGGAAGCGGCCTCTGATCGAGACAAACGGCGAAACAGGCGAGATCG
TGTGGGATAAGGGCCGGGACTTTGCCACCGTGCGGAAAGTGCTGTCTATGCCCCAAGTGAATATCGTGAA
AAAGACCGAGGTGCAGACAGGCGGCTTCAGCAAAGAGTCTATCCTGCCCAAGAGGAACAGCGACAAGCTG
ATCGCCAGAAAGAAGGACTGGGACCCTAAGAAGTACGGCGGCTTCGACAGCCCCACCGTGGCCTATTCTG
TGCTGGTGGTGGCCAAAGTGGAAAAGGGCAAGTCCAAGAAACTGAAGAGTGTGAAAGAGCTGCTGGGGAT
CACCATCATGGAAAGAAGCAGCTTCGAGAAGAATCCCATCGACTTTCTGGAAGCCAAGGGCTACAAAGAA
GTGAAAAAGGACCTGATCATCAAGCTGCCTAAGTACTCCCTGTTCGAGCTGGAAAACGGCCGGAAGAGAA
TGCTGGCCTCTGCCGGCGAACTGCAGAAGGGAAACGAACTGGCCCTGCCCTCCAAATATGTGAACTTCCT
GTACCTGGCCAGCCACTATGAGAAGCTGAAGGGATCCGTGATTAAACCAGACATGAAGATCAAGCTGCGT
ATGGAAGGCGCTGTAAATGGACACCCGTTCGCGATTGAAGGAGTTGGCCTTGGGAAGCCTTTCGAGGGAA
AACAGAGTATTGACCTTAAAGTCAAAGAAGGCGGACCTCTGCCTTTCGCCTATGACATCTTGACAACTGC
TTTCTGTTACGGCAACAGGGTATTCGCCAAATACCCAGAAAATATAGTAGACTATTTCAAGCAGTCGTTT
CCTGAGGGCTACTCTTGGGAACGAAGCATGAATTACGAAGACGGGGGCATTTGTAACGCGACAAACGACA
TAACCCTGGATGGTGACTGTTATATCTATGAAATTCGATTTAGAGGTACGAACTTTCCTGCCAATGGTCC
AGTTATGCAGAAGAGGACTGTGAAATGGGAGCCATCCACTGAGAACTTGTATGTGCGTGATGGAGTGCTG
AAGGGTGATGTTATCATGGCTCTGTCGCTTGAAGGAGGTGGCCATTACCGATGTGACTTCAAAACTACTT
ATAAAGCTAAGAAGGTTGTCCAGTTGCCAGACTATCACTTTGTGGACCACCACATTGAGATTAAAAGCCA
CGACAAAGATTACAGTAATGTTAATCTGCATGAGCACGCCGAAGCGCATTCTGAGCTGCCGAGGCAGGCC
AAGGGATCCCCCGAGGATAATGAGCAGAAACAGCTGTTTGTGGAACAGCACAAACACTACCTGGACGAGA
TCATCGAGCAGATCAGCGAGTTCTCCAAGAGAGTGATCCTGGCCGACGCTAATCTGGACAAGGTGCTGAG
CGCCTACAACAAGCACAGAGACAAGCCTATCAGAGAGCAGGCCGAGAATATCATCCACCTGTTTACCCTG
ACCAATCTGGGAGCCCCTGCCGCCTTCAAGTACTTTGACACCACCATCGACCGGAAGAGGTACACCAGCA
CCAAAGAGGTGCTGGACGCCACCCTGATCCACCAGAGCATCACCGGCCTGTACGAGACACGGATCGACCT
GTCTCAGCTGGGAGGCGACAAAAGGCCGGCGGCCACGAAAAAGGCCGGCCAAGCTAGCGGCTCCCCCAAG
AAAAAACGCAAGGTGTAACTCGAGCTAGTTAAAAGTTTTGTTACTTTATAGAAGAAATTTTGAGTTTTTG
TTTTTTTTTAATAAATAAATAAACATAAATAAATTGTTTGTTGAATTTATTATTAGTATGTAAGTGTAAA
TATAATAAAACTTAATATCTATTCAAATTAATAAATAAACCTCGATATACAGACCGATAAAACACATGCG
TCAATTTTACGCATGATTATCTTTAACGTACGTCACAATATGATTATCTTTCTAGGGTTAATCTAGTATA
CGCGTATGCGGCCGCTTAATTAATCCAGCTTTTGTTCCCTTTAGTGAGGGTTAATTGCGCGCTTGGCGTA
ATCATGGTCATAGCTGTTTCCTGTGTGAAATTGTTATCCGCTCACAATTCCACACAACATACGAGCCGGA
AGCATAAAGTGTAAAGCCTGGGGTGCCTAATGAGTGAGCTAACTCACATTAATTGCGTTGCGCTCACTGC
CCGCTTTCCAGTCGGGAAACCTGTCGTGCCAGCTGCATTAATGAATCGGCCAACGCGCGGGGAGAGGCGG
TTTGCGTATTGGGCGCTCTTCCGCTTCCTCGCTCACTGACTCGCTGCGCTCGGTCGTTCGGCTGCGGCGA
GCGGTATCAGCTCACTCAAAGGCGGTAATACGGTTATCCACAGAATCAGGGGATAACGCAGGAAAGAACA
TGTGAGCAAAAGGCCAGCAAAAGGCCAGGAACCGTAAAAAGGCCGCGTTGCTGGCGTTTTTCCATAGGCT
CCGCCCCCCTGACGAGCATCACAAAAATCGACGCTCAAGTCAGAGGTGGCGAAACCCGACAGGACTATAA
AGATACCAGGCGTTTCCCCCTGGAAGCTCCCTCGTGCGCTCTCCTGTTCCGACCCTGCCGCTTACCGGAT
ACCTGTCCGCCTTTCTCCCTTCGGGAAGCGTGGCGCTTTCTCATAGCTCACGCTGTAGGTATCTCAGTTC
GGTGTAGGTCGTTCGCTCCAAGCTGGGCTGTGTGCACGAACCCCCCGTTCAGCCCGACCGCTGCGCCTTA
TCCGGTAACTATCGTCTTGAGTCCAACCCGGTAAGACACGACTTATCGCCACTGGCAGCAGCCACTGGTA
ACAGGATTAGCAGAGCGAGGTATGTAGGCGGTGCTACAGAGTTCTTGAAGTGGTGGCCTAACTACGGCTA
CACTAGAAGAACAGTATTTGGTATCTGCGCTCTGCTGAAGCCAGTTACCTTCGGAAAAAGAGTTGGTAGC
TCTTGATCCGGCAAACAAACCACCGCTGGTAGCGGTGGTTTTTTTGTTTGCAAGCAGCAGATTACGCGCA
GAAAAAAAGGATCTCAAGAAGATCCTTTGATCTTTTCTACGGGGTCTGACGCTCAGTGGAACGAAAACTC
ACGTTAAGGGATTTTGGTCATGAGATTATCAAAAAGGATCTTCACCTAGATCCTTTTAAATTAAAAATGA
AGTTTTAAATCAATCTAAAGTATATATGAGTAAACTTGGTCTGACAGTTACCAATGCTTAATCAGTGAGG
CACCTATCTCAGCGATCTGTCTATTTCGTTCATCCATAGTTGCCTGACTCCCCGTCGTGTAGATAACTAC
GATACGGGAGGGCTTACCATCTGGCCCCAGTGCTGCAATGATACCGCGAGACCCACGCTCACCGGCTCCA
GATTTATCAGCAATAAACCAGCCAGCCGGAAGGGCCGAGCGCAGAAGTGGTCCTGCAACTTTATCCGCCT
CCATCCAGTCTATTAATTGTTGCCGGGAAGCTAGAGTAAGTAGTTCGCCAGTTAATAGTTTGCGCAACGT
TGTTGCCATTGCTACAGGCATCGTGGTGTCACGCTCGTCGTTTGGTATGGCTTCATTCAGCTCCGGTTCC
CAACGATCAAGGCGAGTTACATGATCCCCCATGTTGTGCAAAAAAGCGGTTAGCTCCTTCGGTCCTCCGA
TCGTTGTCAGAAGTAAGTTGGCCGCAGTGTTATCACTCATGGTTATGGCAGCACTGCATAATTCTCTTAC
TGTCATGCCATCCGTAAGATGCTTTTCTGTGACTGGTGAGTACTCAACCAAGTCATTCTGAGAATAGTGT
ATGCGGCGACCGAGTTGCTCTTGCCCGGCGTCAATACGGGATAATACCGCGCCACATAGCAGAACTTTAA
AAGTGCTCATCATTGGAAAACGTTCTTCGGGGCGAAAACTCTCAAGGATCTTACCGCTGTTGAGATCCAG
TTCGATGTAACCCACTCGTGCACCCAACTGATCTTCAGCATCTTTTACTTTCACCAGCGTTTCTGGGTGA
GCAAAAACAGGAAGGCAAAATGCCGCAAAAAAGGGAATAAGGGCGACACGGAAATGTTGAATACTCATAC
TCTTCCTTTTTCAATATTATTGAAGCATTTATCAGGGTTATTGTCTCATGAGCGGATACATATTTGAATG
TATTTAGAAAAATAAACAAATAGGGGTTCCGCGCACATTTCCCCGAAAAGTGCCACCTAAATTGTAAGCG
TTAATATTTTGTTAAAATTCGCGTTAAATTTTTGTTAAATCAGCTCATTTTTTAACCAATAGGCCGAAAT
CGGCAAAATCCCTTATAAATCAAAAGAATAGACCGAGATAGGGT
[37 nt withheld, positions 12855-12891]
AAAGAACGTGGACTCCAACGTCAAAGG
[49 nt withheld, positions 12919-12967]
T
[91 nt withheld, positions 12969-13059]
G
[124 nt withheld, positions 13061-13184]
CCCATTCGCCATTCAGGCTGCGCAACTGTTGGGAAGGGCGATCGGTGCGGGCCTCTTCGCTATTACGCCA
GCTGGCGAAAGGGGGATGTGCTGCAAGGCGATTAAGTTGGGTAACGCCAGGGTTTTCCCAGTCACGACGT
TGTAAAACGACGGCCAGTGAGCGCGCGTAATACGACTCACTATAGGGCGAATTGGGGCGCGCCATTCTAG
ATTAACCCTAGAAAGATAGTCTGCGTAAAATTGACGCATGCATTCTTGAAATATTGCTCTCTCTTTCTAA
ATAGCGCGAATCCGTCGCTGTGCATTTAGGACATCTCAGTCGCCGCTTGGAGCTCCCGTGAGGCGTGCTT
GTCAATGCGGTAAGTGTCACTGATTTTGAACTATAACGACCGCGTGAGTCAAAATGACGCATGATTATCT
TTTACGTGACTTTTAAGATTTAACTCATACGATAATTATATTGTTATTTCATGTTCTACTTACGTGATAA
CTTATTATATATATATTTTCTTGTTATAGATATCAACTAGAATGCTAGCATGGGCCCAGATCTCCATGG
